>Addgene plasmid #215948 | AA286 | addgene full sequence | sequence record 431417 | Addgene NGS Result
TCGCGCGTTTCGGTGATGACGGTGAAAACCTCTGACACATGCAGCTCCCGGAGACGGTCACAGCTTGTCT
GTAAGCGGATGCCGGGAGCAGACAAGCCCGTCAGGGCGCGTCAGCGGGTGTTGGCGGGTGTCGGGGCTGG
CTTAACTATGCGGCATCAGAGCAGATTGTACTGAGAGTGCACCATATGCGGTGTGAAATACCGCACAGAT
GCGTAAGGAGAAAATACCGCATCAGGCGCCATTCGCCATTCAGGCTGCGCAACTGTTGGGAAGGGCGATC
GGTGCGGGCCTCTTCGCTATTACGCCAGCTGGCGAAAGGGGGATGTGCTGCAAGGCGATTAAGTTGGGTA
ACGCCAGGGTTTTCCCAGTCACGACGTTGTAAAACGACGGCCAGAGAATTCGAGCTCGGTACCTCGCGAA
TACATCTAGATGAAGACGTCAGAGAGGGCCTATTTCCCATGATTCCTTCATATTTGCATATACGATACAA
GGCTGTTAGAGAGATAATTAGAATTAATTTGACTGTAAACACAAAGATATTAGTACAAAATACGTGACGT
AGAAAGTAATAATTTCTTGGGTAGTTTGCAGTTTTAAAATTATGTTTTAAAATGGACTATCATATGCTTA
CCGTAACTTGAAAGTATTTCGATTTCTTGGCTTTATATATCTTGTGGAAAGGACGAAACACCGCAGCAAC
AGCGCCGCTACCAGTTTAAGAGCTATGCTGGAAACAGCATAGCAAGTTTAAATAAGGCTAGTCCGTTATC
AACTTGAAAAAGTGGCACCGAGTCGGTGCTTTTTTGAACACGCGTCTTCATCGGATCCCGGGCCCGTCGA
CTGCAGAGGCCTGCATGCAAGCTTGGTGTAATCATGGTCATAGCTGTTTCCTGTGTGAAATTGTTATCCG
CTCACAATTCCACACAACATACGAGCCGGAAGCATAAAGTGTAAAGCCTGGGGTGCCTAATGAGTGAGCT
AACTCACATTAATTGCGTTGCGCTCACTGCCCGCTTTCCAGTCGGGAAACCTGTCGTGCCAGCTGCATTA
ATGAATCGGCCAACGCGCGGGGAGAGGCGGTTTGCGTATTGGGCGCTCTTCCGCTTCCTCGCTCACTGAC
TCGCTGCGCTCGGTCGTTCGGCTGCGGCGAGCGGTATCAGCTCACTCAAAGGCGGTAATACGGTTATCCA
CAGAATCAGGGGATAACGCAGGAAAGAACATGTGAGCAAAAGGCCAGCAAAAGGCCAGGAACCGTAAAAA
GGCCGCGTTGCTGGCGTTTTTCCATAGGCTCCGCCCCCCTGACGAGCATCACAAAAATCGACGCTCAAGT
CAGAGGTGGCGAAACCCGACAGGACTATAAAGATACCAGGCGTTTCCCCCTGGAAGCTCCCTCGTGCGCT
CTCCTGTTCCGACCCTGCCGCTTACCGGATACCTGTCCGCCTTTCTCCCTTCGGGAAGCGTGGCGCTTTC
TCATAGCTCACGCTGTAGGTATCTCAGTTCGGTGTAGGTCGTTCGCTCCAAGCTGGGCTGTGTGCACGAA
CCCCCCGTTCAGCCCGACCGCTGCGCCTTATCCGGTAACTATCGTCTTGAGTCCAACCCGGTAAGACACG
ACTTATCGCCACTGGCAGCAGCCACTGGTAACAGGATTAGCAGAGCGAGGTATGTAGGCGGTGCTACAGA
GTTCTTGAAGTGGTGGCCTAACTACGGCTACACTAGAAGAACAGTATTTGGTATCTGCGCTCTGCTGAAG
CCAGTTACCTTCGGAAAAAGAGTTGGTAGCTCTTGATCCGGCAAACAAACCACCGCTGGTAGCGGTGGTT
TTTTTGTTTGCAAGCAGCAGATTACGCGCAGAAAAAAAGGATCTCAAGAAGATCCTTTGATCTTTTCTAC
GGGGTCTGACGCTCAGTGGAACGAAAACTCACGTTAAGGGATTTTGGTCATGAGATTATCAAAAAGGATC
TTCACCTAGATCCTTTTAAATTAAAAATGAAGTTTTAAATCAAGCCCAATCTGAATAATGTTACAACCAA
TTAACCAATTCTGATTAGAAAAACTCATCGAGCATCAAATGAAACTGCAATTTATTCATATCAGGATTAT
CAATACCATATTTTTGAAAAAGCCGTTTCTGTAATGAAGGAGAAAACTCACCGAGGCAGTTCCATAGGAT
GGCAAGATCCTGGTATCGGTCTGCGATTCCGACTCGTCCAACATCAATACAACCTATTAATTTCCCCTCG
TCAAAAATAAGGTTATCAAGTGAGAAATCACCATGAGTGACGACTGAATCCGGTGAGAATGGCAAAAGTT
TATGCATTTCTTTCCAGACTTGTTCAACAGGCCAGCCATTACGCTCGTCATCAAAATCACTCGCATCAAC
CAAACCGTTATTCATTCGTGATTGCGCCTGAGCGAGACGAAATACGCGATCGCTGTTAAAAGGACAATTA
CAAACAGGAATCGAATGCAACCGGCGCAGGAACACTGCCAGCGCATCAACAATATTTTCACCTGAATCAG
GATATTCTTCTAATACCTGGAATGCTGTTTTTCCGGGGATCGCAGTGGTGAGTAACCATGCATCATCAGG
AGTACGGATAAAATGCTTGATGGTCGGAAGAGGCATAAATTCCGTCAGCCAGTTTAGTCTGACCATCTCA
TCTGTAACATCATTGGCAACGCTACCTTTGCCATGTTTCAGAAACAACTCTGGCGCATCGGGCTTCCCAT
ACAAGCGATAGATTGTCGCACCTGATTGCCCGACATTATCGCGAGCCCATTTATACCCATATAAATCAGC
ATCCATGTTGGAATTTAATCGCGGCCTCGACGTTTCCCGTTGAATATGGCTCATAACACCCCTTGTATTA
CTGTTTATGTAAGCAGACAGTTTTATTGTTCATGATGATATATTTTTATCTTGTGCAATGTAACATCAGA
GATTTTGAGACACGGGCCAGAGCTGCA
Features (pLannotate 1.2.2; 11 found; start..end, strand, type, name):
    137..236     +  misc_feature   bom (fragment): basis of mobility region from pBR322
    242..399     -  CDS            lacZα (fragment): LacZα fragment of β-galactosidase; lacZ fragment
    444..684     +  promoter       U6 promoter: RNA polymerase III promoter for human U6 snRNA
    732..799     +  misc_RNA       tracrRNA (fragment): trans-activating CRISPR RNA for the Streptococcus pyogenes CRISPR/Cas9 system
    901..917     -  protein_bind   lac operator: The lac repressor binds to the lac operator to inhibit transcription in E. coli. This inhibition can be relieved by adding lactose or isopropyl-β-D-thiogalactopyranoside (IPTG). lac repressor encoded by lacI
    925..955     -  promoter       lac promoter: promoter for the E. coli lac operon
    970..991     -  protein_bind   CAP binding site: CAP binding activates transcription in the presence of cAMP. E. coli catabolite activator protein
   1004..1096    -  CDS            lacI (fragment): lac repressor; lacI; The lac repressor binds to the lac operator to inhibit transcription in E. coli. This inhibition can be relieved by adding lactose or isopropyl-β-D-thiogalactopyranoside (IPTG).
   1279..1867    -  rep_origin     ori: high-copy-number ColE1/pMB1/pBR322/pUC origin of replication
   2045..2854    -  CDS            KanR: aminoglycoside phosphotransferase; aph(3')-Ia; confers resistance to kanamycin in bacteria or G418 (Geneticin®) in eukaryotes
   2961..35      +  CDS            rop (fragment) (across the origin): Rop protein, which maintains plasmids at low copy number; rop
