[The description below was written by a language model from this plasmid's Addgene catalogue record and pLannotate feature annotations shown in this document.]
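Description:
AA286 is a small (about 3 kb) fragment plasmid from the Fragmid modular vector assembly system, built on the pUC57-Kan cloning backbone. It is not a finished expression or delivery vector. Instead it serves as a bacterial carrier for one interchangeable module, the "guide cassette", which is meant to be combined with other Fragmid fragments to assemble complete CRISPR vectors. The plasmid is propagated in E. coli using the high-copy ColE1/pUC-type origin and is selected with kanamycin through the aph(3')-Ia (KanR) gene. The other annotated elements are backbone remnants with no role in the payload: partial lacZα, the lac promoter, operator and CAP site, and short lacI, rop and bom fragments.

The payload is a compact RNA polymerase III guide expression unit. A human U6 promoter (the "U6_v1" module) drives a single guide RNA made of a CD47-targeting spacer (sgCD47_v6) fused to a Streptococcus pyogenes Cas9 tracrRNA-derived scaffold (trRNA_v4). The feature table annotates the scaffold as a tracrRNA fragment immediately downstream of the promoter, and the gap between the two features is consistent with the position of the spacer. The Streptococcus pyogenes entry in the species field refers to the Cas9 system that the scaffold matches, not to the organism being targeted.

CD47 is a cell-surface protein, and the record describes this fragment as a positive-control guide with a cell-surface readout. Once it is assembled into a destination vector and paired with an SpCas9-based effector, loss or modulation of the surface marker can be used to gauge the activity of a CRISPR technology under test. The record does not state the cloning method or the flanking sites used for assembly.
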