Addgene plasmid #215948: AA286
Purpose: Fragmid fragment: (guide cassette) guide expression; positive control cell surface
Depositing lab: John Doench. Depositing organization: Broad Institute. Publication: Modular vector assembly enables rapid assessment of emerging CRISPR technologies. McGee AV, Liu YV, Griffith AL, Szegletes ZM, Wen B, Kraus C, Miller NW, Steger RJ, Escude Velasco B, Bosch JA, Zirin JD, Viswanatha R, Sontheimer EJ, Goodale A, Greene MA, Green TM, Doench JG. Cell Genom. 2024 Mar 13;4(3):100519. doi: 10.1016/j.xgen.2024.100519. PubMed 38484704.
Backbone
  Vector backbone: pUC57-Kan
  Vector type: CRISPR ; Fragment
Growth in bacteria
  Bacterial resistance: Kanamycin, 50 μg/mL
  Growth temperature: 37°C
  Growth strain: DH5alpha
  Copy number: Unknown
Gene/Insert
  Gene/Insert name: U6_v1; sgCD47_v6; trRNA_v4 [Sp]
  gRNA/shRNA sequence: CAGCAACAGCGCCGCTACCA
  Species: Streptococcus pyogenes
  Cloning method: Unknown
Resource information
  A portion of this plasmid was derived from a plasmid made by: Genscript ID: U912JHE170-18
Terms and licenses: Academic/Nonprofit Terms; Industry Terms: Not Available to Industry
Depositor comments: Please visit https://www.biorxiv.org/content/10.1101/2023.10.25.564061v1 for bioRxiv preprint.
How to cite: AA286 was a gift from John Doench (Addgene plasmid # 215948 ; http://n2t.net/addgene:215948 ; RRID:Addgene_215948)
